Addgene plasmid #202122: pL0_AC-H4
Purpose: Level 0 plasmid containing the promoter from gene 34971 from Phaeodactylum tricornutum with AC overhangs used to build a level 1 construct.
Depositing lab: Christopher Dupont. Depositing organization: J. Craig Venter Institute (JCVI). Publication: Universal loop assembly: open, efficient and cross-kingdom DNA fabrication. Pollak B, Matute T, Nunez I, Cerda A, Lopez C, Vargas V, Kan A, Bielinski V, von Dassow P, Dupont CL, Federici F. Synth Biol (Oxf). 2020;5(1):ysaa001. doi: 10.1093/synbio/ysaa001. Epub 2020 Feb 5. PubMed 32161816.
Backbone
  Vector backbone: pL0R
  Vector type: Synthetic Biology
Growth in bacteria
  Bacterial resistance: Spectinomycin, 50 μg/mL
  Growth temperature: 37°C
  Growth strain: DH5alpha
  Copy number: High Copy
Gene/Insert
  Gene/Insert name: H4 promoter
  Species: Phaeodactylum tricornutum
  Insert size (bp): 1284
  Mutation: None
  Cloning method: Gibson Cloning
How to cite: pL0_AC-H4 was a gift from Christopher Dupont (Addgene plasmid # 202122 ; http://n2t.net/addgene:202122 ; RRID:Addgene_202122)
