[The description below was written by a language model from this plasmid's Addgene catalogue record and pLannotate feature annotations shown in this document.]
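Description:
pL0_AC-H4 is a Level 0 part plasmid from the universal Loop assembly toolkit, a synthetic biology system in which basic DNA parts held in standardized donor vectors are combined into transcription units and then into larger multigene constructs. It is built on the pL0R backbone and is a small plasmid of about 3.3 kb, propagated in E. coli. The annotated backbone features are a high-copy ColE1/pUC-type origin of replication and the aadA gene, which encodes an aminoglycoside adenylyltransferase conferring spectinomycin (and streptomycin) resistance and serves as the selection marker. The automated annotation also picks up a short fragment of the pUC18/19 multiple cloning site and a short fragment with similarity to the Tn5 transposase gene just upstream of aadA. The latter covers only a small part of the coding sequence and most likely represents residual sequence carried along with the resistance cassette, not a functional element.

The payload is the H4 promoter from the marine diatom Phaeodactylum tricornutum, recorded as the promoter of gene 34971, a 1,284 bp insert without mutations that was introduced by Gibson cloning. The feature table does not annotate this region, which is expected for a diatom regulatory sequence not present in standard feature databases. The part is flanked by the "A" and "C" assembly overhangs, which define its position at the promoter end of a transcription unit, so it can be joined in a fixed order with compatible coding-sequence and terminator parts. The plasmid carries no coding sequence or reporter of its own. It is used as a promoter donor when building Level 1 constructs, presumably for driving transgene expression in P. tricornutum.
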