Features (pLannotate 1.2.2; 4 found; start..end, strand, type, name):
   1136..1168    +  misc_feature   MCS (fragment): pUC18/19 multiple cloning site
   1169..1285    +  CDS            tnpA (fragment): TN5P_ECOLX - Also known as tnp. Experimental evidence at protein level: Swiss-Prot protein existence level 1. Mediates transposition of transposon Tn5 by a 'cut and paste' mechanism. First, the monomeric transposase binds the 19 bp inverted DNA repeats flanking the transposon. Then, dimerization of the DNA- bound transposase creates a synaptic DNA complex. After nicking of the first DNA strand, excision of the transposon proceeds through a series of intermediates. The transposase then mediates the insertion of the transposon at a new site by strand transfer. The activity of the wild- type tran
   1317..2105    +  CDS            aadA: S3AD_ECOLX - Experimental evidence at protein level: Swiss-Prot protein existence level 1. Mediates bacterial resistance to the antibiotics streptomycin and spectinomycin. From Escherichia coli.
   2199..2787    +  rep_origin     ori: high-copy-number ColE1/pMB1/pBR322/pUC origin of replication
>Addgene plasmid #202122 | pL0_AC-H4 | addgene full sequence | sequence record 405538 | Addgene NGS Result
TCTTAAATACAATAACGGTCATCTATTTAGCTGTGCGCTACTTAGCAAACCGAGACATTATTTACCCCGC
ACGCGTTGGACGAGCGTAACGCACGACAAGGCCGTGGACGTTCTTGGTAGTAGTAGTAATATGTTGTTGG
CGCGGAGGAGTGTACCCGTTTCCCGGGAAAGAGTCCGACGGCAGGGCATCGGCTGCCGCAGCTCCCGTTT
TCTCCGCCTCGCTCGATGCGTTCGTGACGACGCTAACGATGGACGACCAACTTTAGTCGTTCCCCTTGTA
GTGAGGATTTGCAGAAGACTTGTCTACTATTAGTGTTCGTGTGTGCATAATCTTTGATTGTTGTACCGGG
TCGGGTTTCACAGAAATTGCTTGGCAGTCACTGTTAGTTTGACGAGGGCTTCCTTCAAACGAGTGCAGCA
TCTTGATAAGTCGATAGGGTTTGCTGACGGGGACTTTGTTCTCTCCCGTGTAATCGGAAGCAGCAACCGA
ATTTCGTCTACATATTCGTAGTCGCATGGGGCAAGAAGCTTCACTCCCGGCGGGAGCTACACCGGAAGAC
TATGAGGAACACCAGCGCACGGCCTCGGCACCAGCGACTCACGCAAAACGCCCCGGGTCGCGAAGGATGG
GAGCCGTCTTTCAACGGGGATCCGGCAATGCCCAGAACGGTAACCACAATCACGGGAACTCCACGTTAGA
AGACTTTGAAGGGCGAGAAGCGGCACGCGCTGCTGCTTCGGGGGGACATTTCTACCCTCCCGACGATGCT
TCCGAAACCAGCTTTACCACGGCGTCGCAGGCATTGCCGCCTTCCGGAACCGCAACCACCACAGCAACAC
ACCAGCAGCATCAGCAGTACGCCAACAATCTCCTGAGACCTGAGACGAGACGAGACAGCCTGAGAATGGA
TGCGAGTAATGAGCTCGGCACAAAATCACCACTCGATACAGGCAGCCCATCAGTCCGGGACGGCGTCAGC
GGGAGAGCCGTTGTAAGGCGGCAGACTTTGCTCATGTTACCGATGCTATTCGGAAGAACGGCAACTAAGC
TGCCGGGTTTGAAACACGGATGATCTCGCGGAGGGTAGCATGTTGATTGTAACGATGACAGAGCGTTGCT
GCCTGTGATCACCGCTCCTCTAGAGTCGACTTGCAGGCATGCAAGCTTAGCAAGCGAACCGGAATTGCCA
GCTGGGGCGCCCTCTGGTAAGGTTGGGAAGCCCTGCAAAGTAAACTGGATGGCTTTCTTGCCGCCAAGGA
TCTGATGGCGCAGGGGATCAATATCTGATCAAGAGACAGGATGAGGATCGTTTCGCATGAGGGAAGCGGT
GATCGCCGAAGTATCGACTCAACTATCAGAGGTAGTTGGCGTCATCGAGCGCCATCTCGAACCGACGTTG
CTGGCCGTACATTTGTACGGCTCCGCAGTGGATGGCGGCCTGAAGCCACACAGTGATATTGATTTGCTGG
TTACGGTGACCGTAAGGCTTGATGAAACAACGCGGCGAGCTTTGATCAACGACCTTTTGGAAACTTCGGC
TTCCCCTGGAGAGAGTGAGATTCTCCGCGCTGTAGAAGTCACCATTGTTGTGCACGACGACATCATTCCG
TGGCGTTATCCAGCTAAGCGCGAACTGCAATTTGGAGAATGGCAGCGCAATGACATTCTTGCTGGTATCT
TCGAGCCAGCCACGATCGACATTGATCTGGCTATCTTGCTGACAAAAGCAAGAGAACATAGCGTTGCCTT
GGTAGGTCCAGCGGCGGAGGAACTCTTTGATCCGGTTCCTGAACAGGATCTATTTGAGGCGCTAAATGAA
ACCTTAACGCTATGGAACTCGCCGCCCGACTGGGCTGGCGATGAGCGAAATGTAGTGCTTACGTTGTCCC
GCATTTGGTACAGCGCAGTAACCGGCAAAATCGCGCCGAAGGATGTCGCTGCCGACTGGGCAATGGAGCG
CCTGCCGGCCCAGTATCAGCCCGTCATACTTGAAGCTAGACAGGCTTATCTTGGACAAGAAGAAGATCGC
TTGGCCTCGCGCGCAGATCAGTTGGAAGAATTTGTCCACTACGTGAAAGGCGAGATCACCAAGGTAGTCG
GCAAATAATAATCACCTAGAATGCATGACCAAAATCCCTTAACGTGAGTTTTCGTTCCACTGAGCGTCAG
ACCCCGTAGAAAAGATCAAAGGATCTTCTTGAGATCCTTTTTTTCTGCGCGTAATCTGCTGCTTGCAAAC
AAAAAAACCACCGCTACCAGCGGTGGTTTGTTTGCCGGATCAAGAGCTACCAACTCTTTTTCCGAAGGTA
ACTGGCTTCAGCAGAGCGCAGATACCAAATACTGTTCTTCTAGTGTAGCCGTAGTTAGGCCACCACTTCA
AGAACTCTGTAGCACCGCCTACATACCTCGCTCTGCTAATCCTGTTACCAGTGGCTGCTGCCAGTGGCGA
TAAGTCGTGTCTTACCGGGTTGGACTCAAGACGATAGTTACCGGATAAGGCGCAGCGGTCGGGCTGAACG
GGGGGTTCGTGCACACAGCCCAGCTTGGAGCGAACGACCTACACCGAACTGAGATACCTACAGCGTGAGC
TATGAGAAAGCGCCACGCTTCCCGAAGGGAGAAAGGCGGACAGGTATCCGGTAAGCGGCAGGGTCGGAAC
AGGAGAGCGCACGAGGGAGCTTCCAGGGGGAAACGCCTGGTATCTTTATAGTCCTGTCGGGTTTCGCCAC
CTCTGACTTGAGCGTCGATTTTTGTGATGCTCGTCAGGGGGGCGGAGCCTATGGAAAAACGCCAGCAACG
CGGCCTTTTTACGGTTCCTGGCCTTTTGCTGGCCTTTTGCTCACATGTTCTTTCCTGCGTTATCCCCTGA
TTCTGTGGGTGGAAGGGCTCGGAGTTGTGGTAATCTATGTATCCTGGTGGTCTCGCATTGTTGGCTGTTG
TTTGTTTTCGGTATTGAGTAAAACGATTGTCGGTTACTGCCGAGAGCGAATTGTGAGAGTGTAACCTTCA
CAGCGCTTCGAAAGCCGGGAGTCACCGCTGCTCGATGGCCAGTACTAGTTGCTGTTCGTATGGTTCTACA
TACATAGTGTTCCGTAAGCTTCTTACAATGTACGATGTTGGCGCATTTTGTTGGAGCTGTCAGTTTGTCC
TCGCGCTACGAATGGGTGTGTAATAGTCATGCTTATTTGGATTGGAAATGGTTTTCTGTCTGTGAAAGAT
CTGCCCAATGTCGGTTCGCGTGTCCCGGTTGACTACTTTGGGCGAACGCTTAGGGTTGACGGGTTAACCG
TTAGTACAAGGGAATTTCAGTTTGACGCAAAGTACAATGCAATCAATATTGAATGA
